>Addgene plasmid #248095 | pNDMS237 | addgene full sequence | sequence record 495374 | Addgene NGS Result
ACTACTTTTCCGCTGCATAACCCTGCTTCGGGGTCATTATAGCGATTTTTTCGGTATATCCATCCTTTTT
CGCACGATATACAGGATTTTGCCAAAGGGTTCGTGTAGACTTTCCTTGGTGTATCCAACGGCGTCAGCCG
GGCAGGATAGGTGAAGTAGGCCCACCCGCGAGCGGGTGTTCCTTCTTCACTGTCCCTTATTCGCACCTGG
CGGTGCTCAACGGGAATCCTGCTCTGCGAGGCTGGCCGTAGGCCGGCCCTACCGGCGCGGCAGCGTTACC
CGTGTCGGCGGCTCCAACGGCTCGCCATCGTCCAGAAAACACGGCTCATCGGGCATCGGCAGGCGCTGCT
GCCCGCGCCGTTCCCATTCCTCCGTTTCGGTCAAGGCTGGCAGGTCTGGTTCCATGCCCGGAATGCCGGG
CTGGCTGGGCGGCTCCTCGCCGGGGCCGGTCGGTAGTTGCTGCTCGCCCGGATACAGGGTCGGGATGCGG
CGCAGGTCGCCATGCCCCAACAGCGATTCGTCCTGGTCGTCGTGATCAACCACCACGGCGGCACTGAACA
CCGACAGGCGCAACTGGTCGCGGGGCTGGCCCCACGCCACGCGGTCATTGACCACGTAGGCCGACACGGT
GCCGGGGCCGTTGAGCTTCACGACGGAGATCCAGCGCTCGGCCACCAAGTCCTTGACTGCGTATTGGACC
GTCCGCAAAGAACGTCCGATGAGCTTGGAAAGAGTCTTTTGGCTGACCACCACGGCGTTCTGGTGGCCCA
TCTGCGCGACGAGGTGATGCAGCAGCATTGCCGCCGTGGGTTTCCTCGCAATAAGCCCGGCCCACGCCTC
ATGCGCTTTGCGTTCCGTTTGGACCCAGTGACCGGGCTTGTTCTTGGCTTGAATGCCGATTTCTCTGGAC
TGCGTGGCCATGCTTATCTCCATGCGGTAGGGGTGCCGCACGGTTGCGGCACCATGCGCAATCAGCTGCA
ACTTTTCGGCAGCGCGACAACAATTATGCGTTGCGTAAAAGTGGCAGTCAATTACAGATTTTCTTTAACC
TACGCAATGAGCTATTGCGGGGGGTGCCGCAATGAGCTGTTGCGTACCCCCCTTTTTTAAGTTGTTGATT
TTTAAGTCTTTCGCATTTCGCCCTATATCTAGTTCTTTGGTGCCCAAAGAAGGGCACCCCTGCGGGGTTC
CCCCACGCCTTCGGCGCGGCTCCCCCTCCGGCAAAAAGTGGCCCCTCCGGGGCTTGTTGATCGACTGCGC
GGCCTTCGGCCTTGCCCAAGGTGGCGCTGCCCCCTTGGAACCCCCGCACTCGCCGCCGTGAGGCTCGGGG
GGCAGGCGGGCGGGCTTCGCCCTTCGACTGCCCCCACTCGCATAGGCTTGGGTCGTTCCAGGCGCGTCAA
GGCCAAGCCGCTGCGCGGTCGCTGCGCGAGCCTTGACCCGCCTTCCTCTTGGTGTCCAACCGGCAAGCGA
AGCGCGCAGGCCGCAGGCCGGAGGCTTTTCCCCAGAGAAAATTAAAAAAATTGATGGGGCAAGGCCGCAG
GCCGCGCAGTTGGAGCCGGTGGGTATGTGGTCGAAGGCTGGGTAGCCGGTGGGCAATCCCTGTGGTCAAG
CTCGTGGGCAGGCGCAGCCTGTCCATCAGCTTGTCCAGCAGGGTTGTCCACGGGCCGAGCGAAGCGAGCC
AGCCGGTGGCCGCTCGCGGCCATCGTCCACATATCCACGGGCTGGCAAGGGAGCGCAGCGACCGCGCAGG
GCGAAGCCCGGAGAGCAAGCCCGTAGGGGGTTACTGCATGAGCTTGTGGAAGTGTGCTGAGCATAAATGA
TTCTCCTAGCTGTTCTTTGGGTAAGTACGCCATCAGGACGTTGTGAGTGGCGCGATTTTTAGCGGCTGAA
ATCAGCCCTTGAGCCTGTCGGCAAGTCGCGTCATGAGGTCCATGCGCTCATGCAGGATCGCCACGACCAA
CGCGGGTTCGCCCGCACGCGGCAGGCAAAAAACGTAGTGGTGTTCGCAGCGGGCCATCCGCAGCGCGGGA
AAGAGTTCGCTCATGTCCTTAAACGGGCCTTCGCCGGCGGCAAGCCTGGCTATGCCCTGTTCCAGCTTAG
CGATATAGCGGCGCACCTGCGCCGCGCCCCACTCCCGGCGCGTGTAGCGGATGATGCCGCGTAGATCGGC
TTCGGCCTCAGCCGTGAGGATGTAGGCCGTCAAGCGCGATCCCCGCTGAGTTCTTCATCAAGAATTTCGC
CGACGCTCTTGGTGGACACCTTGCCGGCAAGCCCATCGTTGATGCGGTTCCCCAGCATGGTTTTCAGTTC
CTGCCATGCCTGATCGGCATCAGCGTCACCGGGGAACAGACGTTCGAGGGCGTATTGCTTAATGGTCTTG
CCCTGCAAGGCGGCCAGGGCTTTCAGGCTCTGGTGCTGCTGGTCCGTCATGTCGATTGTCAGGCGGCTCA
TTGGATAACCTCCATAAAATACACGTAACCACATTAGCACATATGTGGGCGTGAGGCTACAGCGCGAGGC
GCATTAAGGTCGGGAAAATGCGCTAGGCGCATTTAAATTGCGTATTGCTGTAATGCGCCATGCCGGCTAG
ACTAGGCCCAAATGGGTATACCCAATTTGACCAAGGGGGACGCGATGAGGGCGGCCAAGCACTACCGACA
ACTTCTATCCATCGACTTCAACATCGAGGCGCTGGCCTTCGTGCCTGGACCCGACGGCACACGCGGCCGG
CGCATCCACGTCCTGGGGCGCGAGGTCCGCGACCGGCCCGGCCTGGTCGAGTACCTTTCGCCGGCGTTCG
GCTCGCGGGTGGCGCTGGACGGCTACTGCAAGGCCAATTTCGATGCAGTGCTGCACCTGGCGTACCCCGA
TCATCAGCAATGGGGCCACGCATGAAGCGCCGAAGCTACGCCATGCTGCGCGCCGCTGCCGCGCTGGCCG
TCCTGGTCGTTGCCTCGCCGGCATGGGCCGAGCTGCGCGGCGAGGTCGTGCGCATCATCGACGGCGACAC
CATCGACGTGCTGGTAGACAAGCAGCCGGTGCGCGTGCGCCTGGTGGACATTGACGCGCCGGAAAAGCGG
CAAGCCTTCGGCGAACGTGCGCGCCAGGCGCTGGCCGGCATGGTGTTCCGCCGGCACGTCCTGGTCGACG
AGAAGGACACCGACCGTTACGGCCGCACGCTGGGCACCGTCTGGGTCAACATGGAGCTGGCCAGCCGGCC
GCCGCAGCCGCGCAACGTCAACGCCGCGATGGTTCACCAGGGCATGGCGTGGGCCTATCGCTTCCACGGC
CGCGCGGCCGACCCTGAAATGCTGCGGCTCGAACAGGAGGCGCGAGGCAAGCGCGTCGGCCTCTGGTCCG
ATCCGCACGCCGTCGAGCCGTGGAAATGGCGACGCGAGAGCAACAACCGGAGGGACGAAGGTTGAAGGTC
GCCCGCATCTACCTGCGCGCCAGTACGGACGAGCAGAATCTTGAACGCCAGGAGAGCCTTGTAGCGGCCA
CGCGGGCCGCCGGGTACTACGTCGCCGGCATCTACCGCGAGAAGGCGTCCGGCGCACGCGCCGACCGGCC
CGAGCTGCTGCGCATGATCGCGGACCTGCAACCTGGTGAAGTCGTCGTTGCGGAGAAGATCGACCGCATC
AGCCGCTTGCCGTTGGCCGAGGCCGAGCGCCTGGTTGCGTCGATCCGGGCCAAAGGGGCCAAGCTGGCCG
TGCCTGGCGTGGTGGACCTGTCGGAGCTGGCCGCCGAGGCGAACGGAGTGGCGAAAATCGTTCTGGAATC
CGTCCAGGACATGCTTTTGAAGCTCGCCTTGCAGATGGCCCGCGACGACTACGAGGATCGGCGCGAGCGT
CAACGTCAGGGTGTCCAGTTGGCGAAGGCCGCCGGCCGCTACACCGGCCGCAAACGTGACGCCGGCATGC
ACGACCGCATCATCACGCTTCGCTCCGGCGGATCGAGCATTGCCAAGACGGCCAAGCTGGTCGGATGCAG
CCCGAGCCAGGTCAAACGAGTGTGGGCGGCCTGGAACGCGCAGCAGCAAAAATAAAGCCGGGCAGTGCCC
GGCTTTTCTCACCTTTTCGCGTCCCGCAGGGCCGCTGCGAGCGCCCTACCTAGATCCTCGCTTTCCCCCT
CGGTGTAGTCCGGCCAGGGCACGAAGGGCGCGGATGCGAACCTGTTGAGCAGGTCAGATCTAGGGCGGCG
GATTTGTCCTACTCAGGAGAGCGTTCACCGACAAACAACAGATAAAACGAAAGGCCCAGTCTTTCGACTG
AGCCTTTCGTTTTATTTGATGCCTGCCGAATTCGGATCCGGAGCGCAGCCAAAAACCTGGTCTGACTTAG
GACCATCCGCTTGAGCTCGACTCTCGCTGGATGGCACCCGACGTTTTGTGTCGGCTTTGTCGGGTCCGCT
ACACAGGCTTTTATGGGCCCGATCACTTGTTTTGCCACAAGCTAACTAGCTGGAAAGTAATGAAAAAATT
TCCTTTTGGTATCGGCCGGTCAAGTTGGCACGAGTCTTGAGATCCTTGGTGCGAGGCGGCAAGAGCTGCC
CATCGGCATTTATGTCGCGGGCAGCCGCGATGATAAGAACAAGGAAGGAAAAACTATAATGCGTAAAGGC
GAAGAGCTGTTCACTGGTGTCGTCCCTATTCTGGTGGAACTGGATGGTGATGTCAACGGTCATAAGTTTT
CCGTGCGTGGCGAGGGTGAAGGTGACGCAACTAATGGTAAACTGACGCTGAAGTTCATCTGTACTACTGG
TAAACTGCCGGTACCTTGGCCGACTCTGGTAACGACGCTGACTTATGGTGTTCAGTGCTTTGCTCGTTAT
CCGGACCATATGAAGCAGCATGACTTCTTCAAGTCCGCCATGCCGGAAGGCTATGTGCAGGAACGCACGA
TTTCCTTTAAGGATGACGGCACGTACAAAACGCGTGCGGAAGTGAAATTTGAAGGCGATACCCTGGTAAA
CCGCATTGAGCTGAAAGGCATTGACTTTAAAGAAGACGGCAATATCCTGGGCCATAAGCTGGAATACAAT
TTTAACAGCCACAATGTTTACATCACCGCCGATAAACAAAAAAATGGCATTAAAGCGAATTTTAAAATTC
GCCACAACGTGGAGGATGGCAGCGTGCAGCTGGCTGATCACTACCAGCAAAACACTCCAATCGGTGATGG
TCCTGTTCTGCTGCCAGACAATCACTATCTGAGCTACCAAAGCGTTCTGTCTAAAGATCCGAACGAGAAA
CGCGATCATATGGTTCTGCTGGAGTTCGTAACCGCAGCGGGCATCACGCATGGTATGGATGAACTGTACA
AATAATGAAGGTCTAACGCATGAGAAAGCCCCCGGAAGATCACCTTCCGGGGGCTTTTTTATTGCGCCCT
TGAGACGCTCTTGGACTCCTGTTGATAGATCCAGTAATGACCTCAGAACTCCATCTGGATTTGTTCAGAA
CGCTCGGTTGCCGCCGGGCGTTTTTTATTGGTGAGAATCCAGGCAATCAATCGTCACCCTTTCTCGGTCC
TTCAACGTTCCTGACAACGAGCCTCCTTTTCGCCAATCCATCGACAATCACCGCGAGTCCCTGCTCGAAC
GCTGCGTCCGGACCGGCTTCGTCGAAGGCGTCTATCGCGGCCCGCAACAGCGGCGAGAGCGGAGCCTGTT
CAACGGTGCCGCCGCGCTCGCCGGCATCGCTGTCGCCGGCCTGCTCCTCAAGCACGGCCCCAACAGTGAA
GTAGCTGATTGTCATCAGCGCATTGACGGCGTCCCCGGCCGAAAAACCCGCCTCGCAGAGGAAGCGAAGC
TGCGCGTCGGCCGTTTCCATCTGCGGTGCGCCCGGTCGCGTGCCGGCATGGATGCGCGCGCCATCGCGGT
AGGCGAGCAGCGCCTGCCTGAAGCTGCGGGCATTCCCGATCAGAAATGAGCGCCAGTCGTCGTCGGCTCT
CGGCACCGAATGCGTATGATTCTCCGCCAGCATGGCTTCGGCCAGTGCGTCGAGCAGCGCCCGCTTGTTC
CTGAAGTGCCAGTAAAGCGCCGGCTGCTGAACCCCCAACCGTTCCGCCAGTTTGCGTGTCGTCAGACCGT
CTACGCCGACCTCGTTCAACAGGTCCAGGGCGGCACGGATCACTGTATTCGGCTGCAACTTTGTCATGCT
TGACACTTTATCACTGATAAACATAATATGTCCACCAACTTATCAGTGATAAAGAATCCGCGCGTTCAAT
CGGACCAGCGGAGGCTGGTCCGGAGGCCAGACGTGAAACCCAACATACCCCTGATCGTAATTCTGAGCAC
TGTCGCGCTCGACGCTGTCGGCATCGGCCTGATTATGCCGGTGCTGCCGGGCCTCCTGCGCGATCTGGTT
CACTCGAACGACGTCACCGCCCACTATGGCATTCTGCTGGCGCTGTATGCGTTGGTGCAATTTGCCTGCG
CACCTGTGCTGGGCGCGCTGTCGGATCGTTTCGGGCGGCGGCCAATCTTGCTCGTGTCGCTGGCCGGCGC
CACTGTCGACTACGCCATCATGGCGACAGCGCCTTTCCTTTGGGTTCTCTATATCGGGCGGATCGTGGCC
GGCATCACCGGGGCGACTGGGGCGGTAGCCGGCGCTTATATTGCCGATATCACTGATGGCGATGAGCGCG
CGCGGCACTTCGGCTTCATGAGCGCCTGTTTCGGGTTCGGGATGGTCGCGGGACCTGTGCTCGGTGGGCT
GATGGGCGGTTTCTCCCCCCACGCTCCGTTCTTCGCCGCGGCAGCCTTGAACGGCCTCAATTTCCTGACG
GGCTGTTTCCTTTTGCCGGAGTCGCACAAAGGCGAACGCCGGCCGTTACGCCGGGAGGCTCTCAACCCGC
TCGCTTCGTTCCGGTGGGCCCGGGGCATGACCGTCGTCGCCGCCCTGATGGCGGTGTTCTTCATCATGCA
ACTTGTCGGACAGGTGCCGGCCGCGCTTTGGGTCATTTTCGGCGAGGATCGCTTTCACTGGGACGCGACC
ACGATCGGCATTTCGCTTGCCGCATTTGGCATTCTGCATTCACTCGCCCAGGCAATGATCACCGGCCCTG
TAGCCGCCCGGCTCGGCGAAAGGCGGGCACTCATGCTCGGAATGATTGCCGACGGCACAGGCTACATCCT
GCTTGCCTTCGCGACACGGGGATGGATGGCGTTCCCGATCATGGTCCTGCTTGCTTCGGGTGGCATCGGA
ATGCCGGCGCTGCAAGCAATGTTGTCCAGGCAGGTGGATGAGGAACGTCAGGGGCAGCTGCAAGGCTCAC
TGGCGGCGCTCACCAGCCTGACCTCGATCGTCGGACCCCTCCTCTTCACGGCGATCTATGCGGCTTCTAT
AACAACGTGGAACGGGTGGGCATGGATTGCAGGCGCTGCCCTCTACTTGCTCTGCCTGCCGGCGCTGCGT
CGCGGGCTTTGGAGCGGCGCAGGGCAACGAGCCGATCGCTGA
Features (pLannotate 1.2.2; 12 found; start..end, strand, type, name):
    140..248     +  oriT           oriT: incP origin of transfer
    259..921     -  CDS            pBBR1 Rep: replication protein for the broad-host-range plasmid pBBR1 from Bordetella bronchiseptica
    922..1693    -  rep_origin     pBBR1 oriV: replication origin of the broad-host-range plasmid pBBR1 from Bordetella bronchiseptica; requires the pBBR1 Rep protein for replication
   1895..2203    -  CDS            parE: PARE_ECOLX - Experimental evidence at protein level: Swiss-Prot protein existence level 1. Toxin component of a type II toxin-antitoxin (TA) system involved in plasmid partition. Acts by inhibiting DNA gyrase, converting supercoiled plasmid DNA into a singly cleaved linear form in an ATP-dependent fashion. To do so it probably interacts with one of the gyrase subunits. Gyrase inhibition is prevented by antitoxin ParD, and is reversed in vitro by incubation with ParD. In cells that have lost the plasmid filamentation and growth inhibition occur; this is suppressed when ParD is supplied in trans
   2203..2451    -  CDS            parD: PARD_ECOLX - Experimental evidence at protein level: Swiss-Prot protein existence level 1. Antitoxin component of a type II toxin-antitoxin (TA) system involved in plasmid partition. Inhibits the anti-DNA gyrase activity of toxin ParE; reverses and restores gyrase catalytic activity in vitro. The parDE operon alone is capable of stabilizing an RK2-derived minireplicon under defined growth conditions in several different Gram- negative bacteria. It does so by the post-segregational killing (PSK) of plasmid-free cells, also referred to as a plasmid addiction system. Binds its own promoter, autor
   2580..3422    +  CDS            parB: PARB4_ECOLX - Protein predicted: Swiss-Prot protein existence level 4. Involved in plasmid partition. From Escherichia coli.
   3386..4042    +  CDS            parA: PARA4_ECOLX - Protein inferred from homology: Swiss-Prot protein existence level 3. Involved in plasmid partition. From Escherichia coli.
   4202..4288    -  terminator     rrnB T1 terminator: Escherichia coli rrnB; transcription terminator T1 from the E. coli rrnB gene
   4609..5322    +  CDS            superfolder GFP: GFP variant that folds robustly even when fused to poorly folded proteins (Pédelacq et al., 2006)
   5404..5498    +  terminator     lambda t0 terminator: transcription terminator from phage lambda
   5507..6157    -  CDS            TetR: tetracycline resistance regulatory protein; tetR
   6263..7462    +  CDS            TcR: tetracycline efflux protein; tetA; confers resistance to tetracycline
