[The description below was written by a language model from this plasmid's Addgene catalogue record and pLannotate feature annotations shown in this document.]
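Description:
pNDMS237 is a broad-host-range bacterial reporter plasmid in which a synthetic Mesorhizobium nifH promoter (Meso_PsnifH) drives a superfolder yellow fluorescent protein, sfYFP. It was assembled by Golden Gate cloning into the pNDGG004 backbone, and part of it derives from the CIDAR MoClo / BEVA2.0 modular vector parts. The full sequence is about 7.5 kb. It replicates through the pBBR1 oriV together with its cognate Rep protein, a replicon that functions in E. coli and in many other Gram-negative bacteria. An incP (RK2-type) oriT allows conjugative mobilisation into a recipient when transfer functions are supplied in trans. Selection is by tetracycline, through the TcR (tetA) efflux gene with its divergently arranged TetR regulator. The record lists the plasmid as high copy in E. coli.

The backbone also carries an RK2-derived par stability region. This comprises the parDE toxin–antitoxin pair, which kills plasmid-free segregants, and the annotated parA and parB partition genes. Together these should help the plasmid persist without antibiotic selection, for example in bacteria living inside plant tissue, although the record does not state this use.

The reporter open reading frame was annotated automatically as superfolder GFP, which is consistent with sfYFP being a close sequence variant. It is followed by the lambda t0 terminator. An rrnB T1 terminator lies upstream on the opposite strand, presumably insulating the cassette from backbone transcription. The promoter itself is not annotated in the feature table, but it presumably occupies the gap just upstream of the coding sequence. The stated purpose is fluorescent readout of activity from this synthetic nifH promoter; nifH promoters natively control nitrogenase genes.
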