Addgene plasmid #248095: pNDMS237
Purpose: sfYFP fluorescent reporter for synthetic Mesorhizobium nifH promoter
Depositing lab: Barney Geddes. Depositing organization: North Dakota State University.
Backbone
  Vector backbone: pNDGG004 (Addgene #231317)
  Backbone manufacturer: Barney Geddes
  Vector type: Bacterial Expression
Growth in bacteria
  Bacterial resistance: Tetracycline, 10 μg/mL
  Growth temperature: 37°C
  Growth strain: DH5alpha
  Copy number: High Copy
Gene/Insert
  Gene/Insert name: sfYFP
  Promoter: Meso_PsnifH
  Cloning method: Golden Gate
  Sequencing primers: 5′ NA; 3′ NA
Resource information
  A portion of this plasmid was derived from a plasmid made by: CIDAR MoClo BEVA2.0 Plasmid-ID
Terms and licenses: Academic/Nonprofit Terms; Industry Terms: Not Available to Industry
How to cite: pNDMS237 was a gift from Barney Geddes (Addgene plasmid # 248095 ; http://n2t.net/addgene:248095 ; RRID:Addgene_248095)
